Addgene plasmid #51734: R5 PV
Purpose: Dicistronic vector with PV IRES
Depositing lab: Vincent Mauro. Depositing organization: Scripps California (The Scripps Research Institute). Publication: Analysis of rRNA processing and translation in mammalian cells using a synthetic 18S rRNA expression system. Burman LG, Mauro VP. Nucleic Acids Res. 2012 Sep;40(16):8085-98. doi: 10.1093/nar/gks530. Epub 2012 Jun 20. PubMed 22718970.
Backbone
  Vector backbone: pGl4.13
  Backbone manufacturer: Promega
  Backbone size w/o insert (bp): 4600
  Total vector size (bp): 6396
Growth in bacteria
  Bacterial resistance: Ampicillin, 100 μg/mL
  Growth temperature: 37°C
  Growth strain: DH5alpha
  Copy number: High Copy
Gene/Insert
  Gene/Insert name: PV IRES
  Insert size (bp): 816
  Promoter: SV40
  Cloning method: Restriction Enzyme; 5′ cloning site XbaI (not destroyed); 3′ cloning site NcoI (not destroyed)
  Sequencing primers: 5′ TTCTAGAGCTTATCGATACC; 3′ TGAAGGAGTCCAGCACGTTC
Terms and licenses: Academic/Nonprofit Terms; Industry Terms: Not Available to Industry
Depositor comments: IRES is located immediately following the fLuc.
How to cite: R5 PV was a gift from Vincent Mauro (Addgene plasmid # 51734 ; http://n2t.net/addgene:51734 ; RRID:Addgene_51734)
