[The description below was written by a language model from this plasmid's Addgene catalogue record and pLannotate feature annotations shown in this document.]
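Description:
R5 PV is a 6,396 bp dicistronic dual-luciferase reporter plasmid for mammalian cells, built on the Promega pGL4.13 backbone. It is propagated in E. coli through a high-copy ColE1/pUC-type origin and selected with ampicillin via the β-lactamase gene. Upstream of the expression cassette, the backbone carries a synthetic poly(A) signal and an RNA polymerase II transcriptional pause site from the human α2 globin gene. These elements are standard in this vector family and reduce spurious read-through transcription into the reporter. Short annotated fragments of a tetracycline resistance gene and SV40 large T antigen appear to be non-functional remnants.

The SV40 enhancer/early promoter drives a single transcript that encodes two reporters. The first cistron is the synthetic luc2 firefly luciferase. It is followed by a short polylinker fragment and the roughly 816 bp PV IRES insert, cloned between XbaI and NcoI sites. "PV" presumably denotes poliovirus, although the record does not spell this out. The annotated insert region includes a T7 promoter, the enterovirus 5′ cloverleaf element and a picornavirus IRES, which suggests that much of the viral 5′ untranslated region was carried over. The second cistron, human codon-optimized Renilla luciferase, lies immediately downstream and is terminated by an SV40 polyadenylation signal.

In this arrangement, firefly luciferase reports cap-dependent translation of the mRNA, while Renilla luciferase is produced only by internal ribosome entry at the IRES. The ratio of the two activities therefore measures IRES-driven initiation relative to cap-dependent initiation. The associated publication concerns a synthetic 18S rRNA expression system for analysing rRNA processing and translation in mammalian cells, so the plasmid fits as a reporter of translation in that setting.
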