Features (pLannotate 1.2.2; 15 found; start..end, strand, type, name):
     56..413     +  promoter       SV40 promoter: SV40 enhancer and early promoter
    449..2101    +  CDS            luciferase: firefly luciferase synthetic luc2 version of the luciferase gene
   2111..2135    +  misc_feature   MCS (fragment): pBluescript multiple cloning site
   2163..2181    +  promoter       T7 promoter: promoter for bacteriophage T7 RNA polymerase
   2181..2271    +  ncRNA          Entero 5 CRE: Accession: RF00386 - Enterovirus 5' cloverleaf cis-acting replication element
   2569..2819    +  ncRNA          IRES Picorna: Accession: RF00229 - Picornavirus internal ribosome entry site (IRES)
   2924..3859    +  CDS            hRluc: Renilla luciferase human codon-optimized
   3900..4021    -  polyA_signal   SV40 poly(A) signal: SV40 polyadenylation signal
   4044..4112    -  CDS            large T antigen (fragment): large T antigen from SV40 (simian virus 40)
   4128..4260    +  CDS            TcR (fragment): tetracycline efflux protein; tet; confers resistance to tetracycline
   4440..5028    -  rep_origin     ori: high-copy-number ColE1/pMB1/pBR322/pUC origin of replication
   5228..6088    -  CDS            AmpR: β-lactamase confers resistance to ampicillin, carbenicillin, and related antibiotics
   6089..6130    -  promoter       AmpR promoter (fragment): bla
   6193..6241    +  polyA_signal   poly(A) signal: synthetic polyadenylation signal
   6255..6346    +  misc_feature   pause site: RNA polymerase II transcriptional pause signal from the human α2 globin gene
>Addgene plasmid #51734 | R5 PV | depositor full sequence | sequence record 83027 | R5 PV sequence 6396 bps
GCGCAGCACCATGGCCTGAAATAACCTCTGAAAGAGGAACTTGGTTAGGTACCTTCTGAGGCGGAAAGAA
CCAGCTGTGGAATGTGTGTCAGTTAGGGTGTGGAAAGTCCCCAGGCTCCCCAGCAGGCAGAAGTATGCAA
AGCATGCATCTCAATTAGTCAGCAACCAGGTGTGGAAAGTCCCCAGGCTCCCCAGCAGGCAGAAGTATGC
AAAGCATGCATCTCAATTAGTCAGCAACCATAGTCCCGCCCCTAACTCCGCCCATCCCGCCCCTAACTCC
GCCCAGTTCCGCCCATTCTCCGCCCCATGGCTGACTAATTTTTTTTATTTATGCAGAGGCCGAGGCCGCC
TCGGCCTCTGAGCTATTCCAGAAGTAGTGAGGAGGCTTTTTTGGAGGCCTAGGCTTTTGCAAAAAGCTTG
GCAATCCGGTACTGTTGGTAAAGCCACCATGGAAGATGCCAAAAACATTAAGAAGGGCCCAGCGCCATTC
TACCCACTCGAAGACGGGACCGCCGGCGAGCAGCTGCACAAAGCCATGAAGCGCTACGCCCTGGTGCCCG
GCACCATCGCCTTTACCGACGCACATATCGAGGTGGACATTACCTACGCCGAGTACTTCGAGATGAGCGT
TCGGCTGGCAGAAGCTATGAAGCGCTATGGGCTGAATACAAACCATCGGATCGTGGTGTGCAGCGAGAAT
AGCTTGCAGTTCTTCATGCCCGTGTTGGGTGCCCTGTTCATCGGTGTGGCTGTGGCCCCAGCTAACGACA
TCTACAACGAGCGCGAGCTGCTGAACAGCATGGGCATCAGCCAGCCCACCGTCGTATTCGTGAGCAAGAA
AGGGCTGCAAAAGATCCTCAACGTGCAAAAGAAGCTACCGATCATACAAAAGATCATCATCATGGATAGC
AAGACCGACTACCAGGGCTTCCAAAGCATGTACACCTTCGTGACTTCCCATTTGCCACCCGGCTTCAACG
AGTACGACTTCGTGCCCGAGAGCTTCGACCGGGACAAAACCATCGCCCTGATCATGAACAGTAGTGGCAG
TACCGGATTGCCCAAGGGCGTAGCCCTACCGCACCGCACCGCTTGTGTCCGATTCAGTCATGCCCGCGAC
CCCATCTTCGGCAACCAGATCATCCCCGACACCGCTATCCTCAGCGTGGTGCCATTTCACCACGGCTTCG
GCATGTTCACCACGCTGGGCTACTTGATCTGCGGCTTTCGGGTCGTGCTCATGTACCGCTTCGAGGAGGA
GCTATTCTTGCGCAGCTTGCAAGACTATAAGATTCAATCTGCCCTGCTGGTGCCCACACTATTTAGCTTC
TTCGCTAAGAGCACTCTCATCGACAAGTACGACCTAAGCAACTTGCACGAGATCGCCAGCGGCGGGGCGC
CGCTCAGCAAGGAGGTAGGTGAGGCCGTGGCCAAACGCTTCCACCTACCAGGCATCCGCCAGGGCTACGG
CCTGACAGAAACAACCAGCGCCATTCTGATCACCCCCGAAGGGGACGACAAGCCTGGCGCAGTAGGCAAG
GTGGTGCCCTTCTTCGAGGCTAAGGTGGTGGACTTGGACACCGGTAAGACACTGGGTGTGAACCAGCGCG
GCGAGCTGTGCGTCCGTGGCCCCATGATCATGAGCGGCTACGTTAACAACCCCGAGGCTACAAACGCTCT
CATCGACAAGGACGGCTGGCTGCACAGCGGCGACATCGCCTACTGGGACGAGGACGAGCACTTCTTCATC
GTGGACCGGCTGAAGAGCCTGATCAAATACAAGGGCTACCAGGTAGCCCCAGCCGAACTGGAGAGCATCC
TGCTGCAACACCCCAACATCTTCGACGCCGGGGTCGCCGGCCTGCCCGACGACGATGCCGGCGAGCTGCC
CGCCGCAGTCGTCGTGCTGGAACACGGTAAAACCATGACCGAGAAGGAGATCGTGGACTATGTGGCCAGC
CAGGTTACAACCGCCAAGAAGCTGCGCGGTGGTGTTGTGTTCGTGGACGAGGTGCCTAAAGGACTGACCG
GCAAGTTGGACGCCCGCAAGATCCGCGAGATTCTCATTAAGGCCAAGAAGGGCGGCAAGATCGCCGTGTA
ATAATTCTAGAGCTTATCGATACCGTCGACCTCGAATCACTAGTCAGCTGGCTTATCGAAATTAATACGA
CTCACTATAGGTTAAAACAGCTCTGGGGTTGTACCCACCCCAGAGGCCCACGTGGCGGCTAGTACTCCGG
TATTGCGGTACCCTTGTACGCCTGTTTTATACTCCCTTCCCGTAACTTAGACGCACAAAACCAAGTTCAA
TAGAAGGGGGTACAAACCAGTACCACCACGAACAAGCACTTCTGTTTCCCCGGTGATGTCGTATAGACTG
CTTGCGTGGTTGAAAGCGACGGATCCGTTATCCGCTTATGTACTTCGAGAAGCCCAGTACCACCTCGGAA
TCTTCGATGCGTTGCGCTCAGCACTCAACCCCAGAGTGTAGCTTAGGCTGATGAGTCTGGACATCCCTCA
CCGGTGACGGTGGTCCAGGCTGCGTTGGCGGCCTACCTATGGCTAACGCCATGGGACGCTAGTTGTGAAC
AAGGTGTGAAGAGCCTATTGAGCTACATAAGAATCCTCCGGCCCCTGAATGCGGCTAATCCCAACCTCGG
AGCAGGTGGTCACAAACCAGTGATTGGCCTGTCGTAACGCGCAAGTCCGTGGCGGAACCGACTACTTTGG
GTGTCCGTGTTTCCTTTTATTTTATTGTGGCTGCTTATGGTGACAATCACAGATTGTTATCATAAAGCGA
ATTGGATTGGCCATCCGGTGAAAGTGAGACTCATTATCTATCTGTTTGCTGGATCCGCTCCATTGAGTGT
GTTTACTCTAAGTACAATTTCAACAGTTATTTCAATCAGACAATTGTATCACCATGGCTTCCAAGGTGTA
CGACCCCGAGCAACGCAAACGCATGATCACTGGGCCTCAGTGGTGGGCTCGCTGCAAGCAAATGAACGTG
CTGGACTCCTTCATCAACTACTATGATTCCGAGAAGCACGCCGAGAACGCCGTGATTTTTCTGCATGGTA
ACGCTGCCTCCAGCTACCTGTGGAGGCACGTCGTGCCTCACATCGAGCCCGTGGCTAGATGCATCATCCC
TGATCTGATCGGAATGGGTAAGTCCGGCAAGAGCGGGAATGGCTCATATCGCCTCCTGGATCACTACAAG
TACCTCACCGCTTGGTTCGAGCTGCTGAACCTTCCAAAGAAAATCATCTTTGTGGGCCACGACTGGGGGG
CTTGTCTGGCCTTTCACTACTCCTACGAGCACCAAGACAAGATCAAGGCCATCGTCCATGCTGAGAGTGT
CGTGGACGTGATCGAGTCCTGGGACGAGTGGCCTGACATCGAGGAGGATATCGCCCTGATCAAGAGCGAA
GAGGGCGAGAAAATGGTGCTTGAGAATAACTTCTTCGTCGAGACCATGCTCCCAAGCAAGATCATGCGGA
AACTGGAGCCTGAGGAGTTCGCTGCCTACCTGGAGCCATTCAAGGAGAAGGGCGAGGTTAGACGGCCTAC
CCTCTCCTGGCCTCGCGAGATCCCTCTCGTTAAGGGAGGCAAGCCCGACGTCGTCCAGATTGTCCGCAAC
TACAACGCCTACCTTCGGGCCAGCGACGATCTGCCTAAGATGTTCATCGAGTCCGACCCTGGGTTCTTTT
CCAACGCTATTGTCGAGGGAGCTAAGAAGTTCCCTAACACCGAGTTCGTGAAGGTGAAGGGCCTCCACTT
CAGCCAGGAGGACGCTCCAGATGAAATGGGTAAGTACATCAAGAGCTTCGTGGAGCGCGTGCTGAAGAAC
GAGCAGTAATTCTAGAGTCGGGGCGGCCGGCCGCTTCGAGCAGACATGATAAGATACATTGATGAGTTTG
GACAAACCACAACTAGAATGCAGTGAAAAAAATGCTTTATTTGTGAAATTTGTGATGCTATTGCTTTATT
TGTAACCATTATAAGCTGCAATAAACAAGTTAACAACAACAATTGCATTCATTTTATGTTTCAGGTTCAG
GGGGAGGTGTGGGAGGTTTTTTAAAGCAAGTAAAACCTCTACAAATGTGGTAAAATCGATAAGGATCCGT
CGACCGATGCCCTTGAGAGCCTTCAACCCAGTCAGCTCCTTCCGGTGGGCGCGGGGCATGACTATCGTCG
CCGCACTTATGACTGTCTTCTTTATCATGCAACTCGTAGGACAGGTGCCGGCAGCGCTCTTCCGCTTCCT
CGCTCACTGACTCGCTGCGCTCGGTCGTTCGGCTGCGGCGAGCGGTATCAGCTCACTCAAAGGCGGTAAT
ACGGTTATCCACAGAATCAGGGGATAACGCAGGAAAGAACATGTGAGCAAAAGGCCAGCAAAAGGCCAGG
AACCGTAAAAAGGCCGCGTTGCTGGCGTTTTTCCATAGGCTCCGCCCCCCTGACGAGCATCACAAAAATC
GACGCTCAAGTCAGAGGTGGCGAAACCCGACAGGACTATAAAGATACCAGGCGTTTCCCCCTGGAAGCTC
CCTCGTGCGCTCTCCTGTTCCGACCCTGCCGCTTACCGGATACCTGTCCGCCTTTCTCCCTTCGGGAAGC
GTGGCGCTTTCTCATAGCTCACGCTGTAGGTATCTCAGTTCGGTGTAGGTCGTTCGCTCCAAGCTGGGCT
GTGTGCACGAACCCCCCGTTCAGCCCGACCGCTGCGCCTTATCCGGTAACTATCGTCTTGAGTCCAACCC
GGTAAGACACGACTTATCGCCACTGGCAGCAGCCACTGGTAACAGGATTAGCAGAGCGAGGTATGTAGGC
GGTGCTACAGAGTTCTTGAAGTGGTGGCCTAACTACGGCTACACTAGAAGAACAGTATTTGGTATCTGCG
CTCTGCTGAAGCCAGTTACCTTCGGAAAAAGAGTTGGTAGCTCTTGATCCGGCAAACAAACCACCGCTGG
TAGCGGTGGTTTTTTTGTTTGCAAGCAGCAGATTACGCGCAGAAAAAAAGGATCTCAAGAAGATCCTTTG
ATCTTTTCTACGGGGTCTGACGCTCAGTGGAACGAAAACTCACGTTAAGGGATTTTGGTCATGAGATTAT
CAAAAAGGATCTTCACCTAGATCCTTTTAAATTAAAAATGAAGTTTTAAATCAATCTAAAGTATATATGA
GTAAACTTGGTCTGACAGCGGCCGCAAATGCTAAACCACTGCAGTGGTTACCAGTGCTTGATCAGTGAGG
CACCGATCTCAGCGATCTGCCTATTTCGTTCGTCCATAGTGGCCTGACTCCCCGTCGTGTAGATCACTAC
GATTCGTGAGGGCTTACCATCAGGCCCCAGCGCAGCAATGATGCCGCGAGAGCCGCGTTCACCGGCCCCC
GATTTGTCAGCAATGAACCAGCCAGCAGGGAGGGCCGAGCGAAGAAGTGGTCCTGCTACTTTGTCCGCCT
CCATCCAGTCTATGAGCTGCTGTCGTGATGCTAGAGTAAGAAGTTCGCCAGTGAGTAGTTTCCGAAGAGT
TGTGGCCATTGCTACTGGCATCGTGGTATCACGCTCGTCGTTCGGTATGGCTTCGTTCAACTCTGGTTCC
CAGCGGTCAAGCCGGGTCACATGATCACCCATATTATGAAGAAATGCAGTCAGCTCCTTAGGGCCTCCGA
TCGTTGTCAGAAGTAAGTTGGCCGCGGTGTTGTCGCTCATGGTAATGGCAGCACTACACAATTCTCTTAC
CGTCATGCCATCCGTAAGATGCTTTTCCGTGACCGGCGAGTACTCAACCAAGTCGTTTTGTGAGTAGTGT
ATACGGCGACCAAGCTGCTCTTGCCCGGCGTCTATACGGGACAACACCGCGCCACATAGCAGTACTTTGA
AAGTGCTCATCATCGGGAATCGTTCTTCGGGGCGGAAAGACTCAAGGATCTTGCCGCTATTGAGATCCAG
TTCGATATAGCCCACTCTTGCACCCAGTTGATCTTCAGCATCTTTTACTTTCACCAGCGTTTCGGGGTGT
GCAAAAACAGGCAAGCAAAATGCCGCAAAGAAGGGAATGAGTGCGACACGAAAATGTTGGATGCTCATAC
TCGTCCTTTTTCAATATTATTGAAGCATTTATCAGGGTTACTAGTACGTCTCTCAAGGATAAGTAAGTAA
TATTAAGGTACGGGAGGTATTGGACAGGCCGCAATAAAATATCTTTATTTTCATTACATCTGTGTGTTGG
TTTTTTGTGTGAATCGATAGTACTAACATACGCTCTCCATCAAAACAAAACGAAACAAAACAAACTAGCA
AAATAGGCTGTCCCCAGTGCAAGTGCAGGTGCCAGAACATTTCTCTGGCCTAACTGGCCGGTACCTGAGC
TCGCTAGCCTCGAGGATATCAGATCT
