>Addgene plasmid #51734 | R5 PV | addgene partial sequence | sequence record 89720 | pBluescript-KS 5'-TCGAGGTCGACGGTATC-3'
AGGCACCTCGTCCACGAACACAACACCACCGCGCAGCTTCTTGGCGGTTGTAACCTGGCTGGCCACATAG
TCCACGATCTCCTTCTCGGTCATGGTTTTACCGTGTTCCAGCACGACGACTGCGGCGGGCAGCTCGCCGG
CATCGTCGTCGGGCAGGCCGGCGACCCCGGCGTCGAAGATGTTGGGGTGTTGCAGCAGGATGCTCTCCAG
TTCGGCTGGGGCTACCTGGTAGCCCTTGTATTTGATCAGGCTCTTCAGCCGGTCCACGATGAAGAAGTGC
TCGTCCTCGTCCCAGTAGGCGATGTCGCCGCTGTGCAGCCAGCCGTCCTTGTCGATGAGAGCGTTTGTAG
CCTCGGGGTTGTTAACGTAGCCGCT
