>Addgene plasmid #51734 | R5 PV | addgene partial sequence | sequence record 89721 | EBV-rev 5'-GTGGTTTGTCCAAACTCATC-3'
AGCGGCCGGCCGCCCCGACTCTAGAATTACTGCTCGTTCTTCAGCACGCGCTCCACGAAGCTCTTGATGT
ACTTACCCATTTCATCTGGAGCGTCCTCCTGGCTGAAGTGGAGGCCCTTCACCTTCACGAACTCGGTGTT
AGGGAACTTCTTAGCTCCCTCGACAATAGCGTTGGAAAAGAACCCAGGGTCGGACTCGATGAACATCTTA
GGCAGATCGTCGCTGGCCCGAAGGTAGGCGTTGTAGTTGCGGACAATCTGGACGACGTCGGGCTTGCCTC
CCTTAACGAGAGGGATCTCGCGAGGCCAGGAGAGGGTAGGCCGTCTAACCTCGCCCTTCTCCTTGAATGG
CTCCAGGTAGGCAGCGAACTCCTCAGGCTCCAGTTTCCGCATGATCTTGCTTGGGAGCATGGTCTCGACG
AAGAAGTTATTCTCAAGCACCATTTTCTCGCCCTCTTCGCTCTTGATCAGGGCGATATCCTCCTCGATGT
CAGGCCACTCGTCCCAGGACTCGATCACGTCCACGACACTCTCAGCATGGACGATGGCCTTGATCTTGTC
TTGGTGCTCGTAGGAGTAGTGAAAGGCCAGACAAGCCCCCCAGTCGTGGCCCACAAAGATGATTTTCTTT
GGAAGGTTCAGCAGCTCGAACCAAGCGGTGAGGTACTTGTAGTGATCCAGGAGGCGATATGAGCCATTCC
CGCTCTTGCCGGACTTACCCATTCCGATCAGATCAGGGATGATGCATCTAGCCACGGGCTCGATGTGAGG
CACGACGTGCCTCCACAGGTAGCTGGAGGCAGCGTTACCATGCAGAAAAATCACGGCGTTCTCGGCGTGC
TTCTCGGAATCATAGTAGTTGATGAAGGAGTCCAGCACGTTCATTTGCTTGCAGCGAGCCCACCACTGAG
GCCCAGTGATCATGCGTTTGCGTTGCTCGGGGTCGTACACCTTGGAAGCCATGGTGATACAATTGTCTGA
TTGAAATAACTGTTGAAATTG
